Addgene plasmid #135090: pET28a-MBP-(CBX1)3-eReader
Purpose: Bacterial expression of engineered CBX1 fusions with enhanced binding to H3K9me
Depositing lab: Marcey Waters. Depositing organization: University of North Carolina at Chapel Hill. Publication: Engineered Reader Proteins for Enhanced Detection of Methylated Lysine on Histones. Albanese KI, Krone MW, Petell CJ, Parker MM, Strahl BD, Brustad EM, Waters ML. ACS Chem Biol. 2020 Jan 17;15(1):103-111. doi: 10.1021/acschembio.9b00651. Epub 2019 Nov 1. PubMed 31634430.
Backbone
  Vector backbone: pET28a
  Backbone manufacturer: Novagen
  Backbone size w/o insert (bp): -4
  Total vector size (bp): 7005
  Vector type: Bacterial Expression
Growth in bacteria
  Bacterial resistance: Kanamycin, 50 μg/mL
  Growth temperature: 37°C
  Growth strain: DH5alpha
  Copy number: Low Copy
Gene/Insert
  Gene/Insert name: CBX1 chromobox protein 1, engineered x3 (alt name: CBX1 eR)
  Species: H. sapiens (human)
  Mutation: lysine 43 mutated to alanine; aspartic acid 59 mutated to phenylalanine
  Promoter: T7
  Tag / fusion protein: MBP (N terminal on backbone); 6xhis-tag (N terminal on backbone)
  Cloning method: Restriction Enzyme; 5′ cloning site BamHI (not destroyed); 3′ cloning site XhoI (not destroyed)
  Sequencing primers: 5′ T7; 3′ T7 term
Terms and licenses: Academic/Nonprofit Terms; Industry Terms: Not Available to Industry
How to cite: pET28a-MBP-(CBX1)3-eReader was a gift from Marcey Waters (Addgene plasmid # 135090 ; http://n2t.net/addgene:135090 ; RRID:Addgene_135090)
