[The description below was written by a language model from this plasmid's Addgene catalogue record and pLannotate feature annotations shown in this document.]
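Description:
pET28a-MBP-(CBX1)3-eReader is a bacterial expression plasmid built on the Novagen pET28a backbone, about 7 kb in size, for producing an engineered histone methyl-lysine reader protein in E. coli. It is selected with kanamycin through the aph(3')-Ia gene and replicates from a ColE1/pBR322-type origin. The rop gene and bom region are also present, consistent with the catalogue's low-copy designation. An f1 origin is present as well, and short tetracycline-resistance fragments appear to be backbone remnants rather than functional markers.

Expression is driven by a T7 promoter followed by a lac operator and the T7 gene 10 ribosome binding site. The plasmid-borne lacI gene supplies repressor, so transcription is IPTG-inducible in hosts that provide T7 RNA polymerase, and it ends at the T7 terminator. The open reading frame starts with an N-terminal His tag and a thrombin cleavage site, followed by a cytosolic maltose binding protein lacking its signal sequence, which serves as a solubility and affinity partner. Downstream, cloned between BamHI and XhoI, are three tandem copies of a human CBX1 segment carrying the K43A and D59F substitutions. The automated annotation labels these three repeats as CBX5, tomato LHP1 and CBX1 fragments. This most likely reflects homology among HP1-family chromodomains, possibly with differing codon usage between repeats, rather than distinct genes. A second His-tag sequence lies just after the insert, but the record does not state whether it is translated.

According to the record, the fusion is intended to provide enhanced binding to H3K9 methylation, giving a recombinant reagent for detecting this methylated lysine mark on histones.
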