Features (pLannotate 1.2.2; 24 found; start..end, strand, type, name):
    209..227     +  promoter       T7 promoter: promoter for bacteriophage T7 RNA polymerase
    228..252     +  protein_bind   lac operator: The lac repressor binds to the lac operator to inhibit transcription in E. coli. This inhibition can be relieved by adding lactose or isopropyl-β-D-thiogalactopyranoside (IPTG). lac repressor encoded by lacI
    267..289     +  RBS            RBS: efficient ribosome binding site from bacteriophage T7 gene 10 (Olins and Rangwala, 1989)
    308..324     +  CDS            capTEV™ (fragment): composite tag for in vivo biotinylation, TEV protease cleavage, and 6xHis tagging
    335..352     +  CDS            thrombin site: thrombin recognition and cleavage site
    368..1465    +  CDS            MBP: maltose binding protein from E. coli; malE (mutated); This version of the gene does not encode a signal sequence, so MBP will remain in the cytosol.
   1502..1678    +  CDS            CBX5 (fragment): CBX5_HUMAN - Also known as HP1A. Experimental evidence at protein level: Swiss-Prot protein existence level 1. Component of heterochromatin that recognizes and binds histone H3 tails methylated at 'Lys-9' (H3K9me), leading to epigenetic repression. In contrast, it is excluded from chromatin when 'Tyr-41' of histone H3 is phosphorylated (H3Y41ph). Can interact with lamin-B receptor (LBR). This interaction can contribute to the association of the heterochromatin with the inner nuclear membrane. Involved in the formation of functional kinetochore through interaction with MIS12 complex proteins. F
   1730..1891    +  CDS            LHP1 (fragment): LHP1_SOLLC - Also known as HP1-L. Experimental evidence at protein level: Swiss-Prot protein existence level 1. Structural component of heterochromatin involved in gene repression. Recognizes and binds histone H3 tails methylated at 'Lys- 9', leading to epigenetic repression. From Solanum lycopersicum (Tomato) (Lycopersicon esculentum).
   1937..2095    +  CDS            CBX1 (fragment): CBX1_HUMAN - Also known as CBX. Experimental evidence at protein level: Swiss-Prot protein existence level 1. Component of heterochromatin. Recognizes and binds histone H3 tails methylated at 'Lys-9', leading to epigenetic repression. Interaction with lamin B receptor (LBR) can contribute to the association of the heterochromatin with the inner nuclear membrane. From Homo sapiens (Human).
   2105..2122    +  CDS            9xHis (fragment): 9xHis affinity tag
   2132..2181    +  CDS            SET1 (fragment): solubility-enhancement tag derived from T7 phage gene 10B
   2189..2236    +  terminator     T7 terminator: transcription terminator for bacteriophage T7 RNA polymerase
   2273..2701    +  rep_origin     f1 ori (sequence partly withheld): f1 bacteriophage origin of replication; arrow indicates direction of (+) strand synthesis
   2754..2811    +  promoter       AmpR promoter (fragment): bla
   2820..3635    -  CDS            KanR: aminoglycoside phosphotransferase; aph(3')-Ia; confers resistance to kanamycin in bacteria or G418 (Geneticin®) in eukaryotes
   3757..4345    +  rep_origin     ori: high-copy-number ColE1/pMB1/pBR322/pUC origin of replication
   4531..4670    -  misc_feature   bom: basis of mobility region from pBR322
   4772..4963    -  CDS            rop: Rop protein, which maintains plasmids at low copy number; rop
   4980..5360    +  CDS            YPB1_ECOLX: Protein predicted: Swiss-Prot protein existence level 4. From Escherichia coli.
   5432..5723    -  CDS            TcR (fragment): tetracycline efflux protein; tet; confers resistance to tetracycline
   5738..5759    -  protein_bind   CAP binding site: CAP binding activates transcription in the presence of cAMP. E. coli catabolite activator protein
   5772..6854    -  CDS            lacI: lac repressor; lacI; The lac repressor binds to the lac operator to inhibit transcription in E. coli. This inhibition can be relieved by adding lactose or isopropyl-β-D-thiogalactopyranoside (IPTG).
   6855..6932    -  promoter       lacI promoter: lacI
   6940..187     -  CDS            TcR (fragment) (across the origin): tetracycline efflux protein; tet; confers resistance to tetracycline
>Addgene plasmid #135090 | pET28a-MBP-(CBX1)3-eReader | addgene full sequence | sequence record 356894 | Addgene NGS Result
CAAGGAGATGGCGCCCAACAGTCCCCCGGCCACGGGGCCTGCCACCATACCCACGCCGAAACAAGCGCTC
ATGAGCCCGAAGTGGCGAGCCCGATCTTCCCCATCGGTGATGTCGGCGATATAGGCGCCAGCAACCGCAC
CTGTGGCGCCGGTGATGCCGGCCACGATGCGTCCGGCGTAGAGGATCGAGATCTCGATCCCGCGAAATTA
ATACGACTCACTATAGGGGAATTGTGAGCGGATAACAATTCCCCTCTAGAAATAATTTTGTTTAACTTTA
AGAAGGAGATATACCATGGGCAGCAGCCATCATCATCATCATCACAGCAGCGGCCTGGTGCCGCGCGGCA
GCCATATGGCTAGCGGTAAAATCGAAGAAGGTAAACTGGTAATCTGGATTAACGGCGATAAAGGCTATAA
CGGTCTCGCTGAAGTCGGTAAGAAATTCGAGAAAGATACCGGAATTAAAGTCACCGTTGAGCATCCGGAT
AAACTGGAAGAGAAATTCCCACAGGTTGCGGCAACTGGCGATGGCCCTGACATTATCTTCTGGGCACACG
ACCGCTTTGGTGGCTACGCTCAATCTGGCCTGTTGGCTGAAATCACCCCGGACAAAGCGTTCCAGGACAA
GCTGTATCCGTTTACCTGGGATGCCGTACGTTACAACGGCAAGCTGATTGCTTACCCGATCGCTGTTGAA
GCGTTATCGCTGATTTATAACAAAGATCTGCTGCCGAACCCGCCAAAAACCTGGGAAGAGATCCCGGCGC
TGGATAAAGAACTGAAAGCGAAAGGTAAGAGCGCGCTGATGTTCAACCTGCAAGAACCGTACTTCACCTG
GCCGCTGATTGCTGCTGACGGGGGTTATGCGTTCAAGTATGAAAACGGCAAGTACGACATTAAAGACGTG
GGCGTGGATAACGCTGGCGCGAAAGCGGGTCTGACCTTCCTGGTTGACCTGATTAAAAACAAACACATGA
ATGCAGACACCGATTACTCCATCGCAGAAGCTGCCTTTAATAAAGGCGAAACAGCGATGACCATCAACGG
CCCGTGGGCATGGTCCAACATCGACACCAGCAAAGTGAATTATGGTGTAACGGTACTGCCGACCTTCAAG
GGTCAACCATCCAAACCGTTCGTTGGCGTGCTGAGCGCAGGTATTAACGCCGCCAGTCCGAACAAAGAGC
TGGCGAAAGAGTTCCTCGAAAACTATCTGCTGACTGATGAAGGTCTGGAAGCGGTTAATAAAGACAAACC
GCTGGGTGCCGTAGCGCTGAAGTCTTACGAGGAAGAGTTGGCGAAAGATCCACGTATTGCCGCCACCATG
GAAAACGCCCAGAAAGGTGAAATCATGCCGAACATCCCGCAGATGTCCGCTTTCTGGTATGCCGTGCGTA
CTGCGGTGATCAACGCCGCCAGCGGTCGTCAGACTGTCGATGAAGCCCTGAAAGACGCGCAGACTCGTAT
CACCAAGGGTGAAAATCTATACTTCCAAGGATCCGAAGAAGAAGAAGAAGAATATGTTGTGGAAAAAGTG
CTGGATCGTCGCGTGGTTAAAGGCAAAGTTGAATATTTATTAAAATGGGCAGGCTTTAGTGATGAAGATA
ATACCTGGGAACCGGAAGAAAATCTGTTTTGTCCGGATCTGATTGCCGAATTTTTACAGTCACAGAAAAC
CGGCGGTGGCGGCTCAGGCGGTGGCGGTAGCGAAGAAGAAGAAGAAGAATATGTGGTTGAAAAAGTGCTG
GATCGTCGCGTTGTTAAAGGTAAAGTTGAATATTTACTGAAATGGGCAGGCTTTAGTGATGAAGATAATA
CCTGGGAACCGGAAGAAAATCTGTTTTGTCCGGATCTGATTGCCGAATTTCTACAAAGTCAGAAAACCGG
CGGCGGTGGCTCAGGTGGCGGTGGTAGCGAAGAAGAAGAAGAAGAATATGTGGTTGAAAAAGTGTTAGAT
CGTCGCGTGGTTAAAGGCAAAGTTGAATATCTGCTGAAATGGGCCGGCTTTAGCGATGAAGATAATACCT
GGGAACCGGAAGAAAATCTGTTTTGTCCGGATTTAATTGCCGAATTTTTACAGTCTCAGAAAACCTAACT
CGAGCACCACCACCACCACCACTGAGATCCGGCTGCTAACAAAGCCCGAAAGGAAGCTGAGTTGGCTGCT
GCCACCGCTGAGCAATAACTAGCATAACCCCTTGGGGCCTCTAAACGGGTCTTGAGGGGTTTTTTGCTGA
AAGGAGGAACTATATCCGGATTGGCGAATGGG
[124 nt withheld, positions 2273-2396]
C
[91 nt withheld, positions 2398-2488]
A
[49 nt withheld, positions 2490-2538]
CCTTTGACGTTGGAGTCCACGTTCTTT
[37 nt withheld, positions 2566-2602]
ACCCTATCTCGGTCTATTCTTTTGATTTATAAGGGATTTTGCCGATTTCGGCCTATTGGTTAAAAAATGA
GCTGATTTAACAAAAATTTAACGCGAATTTTAACAAAATATTAACGCTTACAATTTAGGTGGCACTTTTC
GGGGAAATGTGCGCGGAACCCCTATTTGTTTATTTTTCTAAATACATTCAAATATGTATCCGCTCATGAA
TTAATTCTTAGAAAAACTCATCGAGCATCAAATGAAACTGCAATTTATTCATATCAGGATTATCAATACC
ATATTTTTGAAAAAGCCGTTTCTGTAATGAAGGAGAAAACTCACCGAGGCAGTTCCATAGGATGGCAAGA
TCCTGGTATCGGTCTGCGATTCCGACTCGTCCAACATCAATACAACCTATTAATTTCCCCTCGTCAAAAA
TAAGGTTATCAAGTGAGAAATCACCATGAGTGACGACTGAATCCGGTGAGAATGGCAAAAGTTTATGCAT
TTCTTTCCAGACTTGTTCAACAGGCCAGCCATTACGCTCGTCATCAAAATCACTCGCATCAACCAAACCG
TTATTCATTCGTGATTGCGCCTGAGCGAGACGAAATACGCGATCGCTGTTAAAAGGACAATTACAAACAG
GAATCGAATGCAACCGGCGCAGGAACACTGCCAGCGCATCAACAATATTTTCACCTGAATCAGGATATTC
TTCTAATACCTGGAATGCTGTTTTCCCGGGGATCGCAGTGGTGAGTAACCATGCATCATCAGGAGTACGG
ATAAAATGCTTGATGGTCGGAAGAGGCATAAATTCCGTCAGCCAGTTTAGTCTGACCATCTCATCTGTAA
CATCATTGGCAACGCTACCTTTGCCATGTTTCAGAAACAACTCTGGCGCATCGGGCTTCCCATACAATCG
ATAGATTGTCGCACCTGATTGCCCGACATTATCGCGAGCCCATTTATACCCATATAAATCAGCATCCATG
TTGGAATTTAATCGCGGCCTAGAGCAAGACGTTTCCCGTTGAATATGGCTCATAACACCCCTTGTATTAC
TGTTTATGTAAGCAGACAGTTTTATTGTTCATGACCAAAATCCCTTAACGTGAGTTTTCGTTCCACTGAG
CGTCAGACCCCGTAGAAAAGATCAAAGGATCTTCTTGAGATCCTTTTTTTCTGCGCGTAATCTGCTGCTT
GCAAACAAAAAAACCACCGCTACCAGCGGTGGTTTGTTTGCCGGATCAAGAGCTACCAACTCTTTTTCCG
AAGGTAACTGGCTTCAGCAGAGCGCAGATACCAAATACTGTCCTTCTAGTGTAGCCGTAGTTAGGCCACC
ACTTCAAGAACTCTGTAGCACCGCCTACATACCTCGCTCTGCTAATCCTGTTACCAGTGGCTGCTGCCAG
TGGCGATAAGTCGTGTCTTACCGGGTTGGACTCAAGACGATAGTTACCGGATAAGGCGCAGCGGTCGGGC
TGAACGGGGGGTTCGTGCACACAGCCCAGCTTGGAGCGAACGACCTACACCGAACTGAGATACCTACAGC
GTGAGCTATGAGAAAGCGCCACGCTTCCCGAAGGGAGAAAGGCGGACAGGTATCCGGTAAGCGGCAGGGT
CGGAACAGGAGAGCGCACGAGGGAGCTTCCAGGGGGAAACGCCTGGTATCTTTATAGTCCTGTCGGGTTT
CGCCACCTCTGACTTGAGCGTCGATTTTTGTGATGCTCGTCAGGGGGGCGGAGCCTATGGAAAAACGCCA
GCAACGCGGCCTTTTTACGGTTCCTGGCCTTTTGCTGGCCTTTTGCTCACATGTTCTTTCCTGCGTTATC
CCCTGATTCTGTGGATAACCGTATTACCGCCTTTGAGTGAGCTGATACCGCTCGCCGCAGCCGAACGACC
GAGCGCAGCGAGTCAGTGAGCGAGGAAGCGGAAGAGCGCCTGATGCGGTATTTTCTCCTTACGCATCTGT
GCGGTATTTCACACCGCAATGGTGCACTCTCAGTACAATCTGCTCTGATGCCGCATAGTTAAGCCAGTAT
ACACTCCGCTATCGCTACGTGACTGGGTCATGGCTGCGCCCCGACACCCGCCAACACCCGCTGACGCGCC
CTGACGGGCTTGTCTGCTCCCGGCATCCGCTTACAGACAAGCTGTGACCGTCTCCGGGAGCTGCATGTGT
CAGAGGTTTTCACCGTCATCACCGAAACGCGCGAGGCAGCTGCGGTAAAGCTCATCAGCGTGGTCGTGAA
GCGATTCACAGATGTCTGCCTGTTCATCCGCGTCCAGCTCGTTGAGTTTCTCCAGAAGCGTTAATGTCTG
GCTTCTGATAAAGCGGGCCATGTTAAGGGCGGTTTTTTCCTGTTTGGTCACTGATGCCTCCGTGTAAGGG
GGATTTCTGTTCATGGGGGTAATGATACCGATGAAACGAGAGAGGATGCTCACGATACGGGTTACTGATG
ATGAACATGCCCGGTTACTGGAACGTTGTGAGGGTAAACAACTGGCGGTATGGATGCGGCGGGACCAGAG
AAAAATCACTCAGGGTCAATGCCAGCGCTTCGTTAATACAGATGTAGGTGTTCCACAGGGTAGCCAGCAG
CATCCTGCGATGCAGATCCGGAACATAATGGTGCAGGGCGCTGACTTCCGCGTTTCCAGACTTTACGAAA
CACGGAAACCGAAGACCATTCATGTTGTTGCTCAGGTCGCAGACGTTTTGCAGCAGCAGTCGCTTCACGT
TCGCTCGCGTATCGGTGATTCATTCTGCTAACCAGTAAGGCAACCCCGCCAGCCTAGCCGGGTCCTCAAC
GACAGGAGCACGATCATGCGCACCCGTGGGGCCGCCATGCCGGCGATAATGGCCTGCTTCTCGCCGAAAC
GTTTGGTGGCGGGACCAGTGACGAAGGCTTGAGCGAGGGCGTGCAAGATTCCGAATACCGCAAGCGACAG
GCCGATCATCGTCGCGCTCCAGCGAAAGCGGTCCTCGCCGAAAATGACCCAGAGCGCTGCCGGCACCTGT
CCTACGAGTTGCATGATAAAGAAGACAGTCATAAGTGCGGCGACGATAGTCATGCCCCGCGCCCACCGGA
AGGAGCTGACTGGGTTGAAGGCTCTCAAGGGCATCGGTCGAGATCCCGGTGCCTAATGAGTGAGCTAACT
TACATTAATTGCGTTGCGCTCACTGCCCGCTTTCCAGTCGGGAAACCTGTCGTGCCAGCTGCATTAATGA
ATCGGCCAACGCGCGGGGAGAGGCGGTTTGCGTATTGGGCGCCAGGGTGGTTTTTCTTTTCACCAGTGAG
ACGGGCAACAGCTGATTGCCCTTCACCGCCTGGCCCTGAGAGAGTTGCAGCAAGCGGTCCACGCTGGTTT
GCCCCAGCAGGCGAAAATCCTGTTTGATGGTGGTTAACGGCGGGATATAACATGAGCTGTCTTCGGTATC
GTCGTATCCCACTACCGAGATATCCGCACCAACGCGCAGCCCGGACTCGGTAATGGCGCGCATTGCGCCC
AGCGCCATCTGATCGTTGGCAACCAGCATCGCAGTGGGAACGATGCCCTCATTCAGCATTTGCATGGTTT
GTTGAAAACCGGACATGGCACTCCAGTCGCCTTCCCGTTCCGCTATCGGCTGAATTTGATTGCGAGTGAG
ATATTTATGCCAGCCAGCCAGACGCAGACGCGCCGAGACAGAACTTAATGGGCCCGCTAACAGCGCGATT
TGCTGGTGACCCAATGCGACCAGATGCTCCACGCCCAGTCGCGTACCGTCTTCATGGGAGAAAATAATAC
TGTTGATGGGTGTCTGGTCAGAGACATCAAGAAATAACGCCGGAACATTAGTGCAGGCAGCTTCCACAGC
AATGGCATCCTGGTCATCCAGCGGATAGTTAATGATCAGCCCACTGACGCGTTGCGCGAGAAGATTGTGC
ACCGCCGCTTTACAGGCTTCGACGCCGCTTCGTTCTACCATCGACACCACCACGCTGGCACCCAGTTGAT
CGGCGCGAGATTTAATCGCCGCGACAATTTGCGACGGCGCGTGCAGGGCCAGACTGGAGGTGGCAACGCC
AATCAGCAACGACTGTTTGCCCGCCAGTTGTTGTGCCACGCGGTTGGGAATGTAATTCAGCTCCGCCATC
GCCGCTTCCACTTTTTCCCGCGTTTTCGCAGAAACGTGGCTGGCCTGGTTCACCACGCGGGAAACGGTCT
GATAAGAGACACCGGCATACTCTGCGACATCGTATAACGTTACTGGTTTCACATTCACCACCCTGAATTG
ACTCTCTTCCGGGCGCTATCATGCCATACCGCGAAAGGTTTTGCGCCATTCGATGGTGTCCGGGATCTCG
ACGCTCTCCCTTATGCGACTCCTGCATTAGGAAGCAGCCCAGTAGTAGGTTGAGGCCGTTGAGCACCGCC
GCCGCAAGGAATGGTGCATG
