>Addgene plasmid #135090 | pET28a-MBP-(CBX1)3-eReader | depositor partial sequence | sequence record 348725 | MBP-(CBX1eR)3
ATGGGCAGCAGCCATCATCATCATCATCACAGCAGCGGCCTGGTGCCGCGCGGCAGCCATATGGCTAGCG
GTAAAATCGAAGAAGGTAAACTGGTAATCTGGATTAACGGCGATAAAGGCTATAACGGTCTCGCTGAAGT
CGGTAAGAAATTCGAGAAAGATACCGGAATTAAAGTCACCGTTGAGCATCCGGATAAACTGGAAGAGAAA
TTCCCACAGGTTGCGGCAACTGGCGATGGCCCTGACATTATCTTCTGGGCACACGACCGCTTTGGTGGCT
ACGCTCAATCTGGCCTGTTGGCTGAAATCACCCCGGACAAAGCGTTCCAGGACAAGCTGTATCCGTTTAC
CTGGGATGCCGTACGTTACAACGGCAAGCTGATTGCTTACCCGATCGCTGTTGAAGCGTTATCGCTGATT
TATAACAAAGATCTGCTGCCGAACCCGCCAAAAACCTGGGAAGAGATCCCGGCGCTGGATAAAGAACTGA
AAGCGAAAGGTAAGAGCGCGCTGATGTTCAACCTGCAAGAACCGTACTTCACCTGGCCGCTGATTGCTGC
TGACGGGGGTTATGCGTTCAAGTATGAAAACGGCAAGTACGACATTAAAGACGTGGGCGTGGATAACGCT
GGCGCGAAAGCGGGTCTGACCTTCCTGGTTGACCTGATTAAAAACAAACACATGAATGCAGACACCGATT
ACTCCATCGCAGAAGCTGCCTTTAATAAAGGCGAAACAGCGATGACCATCAACGGCCCGTGGGCATGGTC
CAACATCGACACCAGCAAAGTGAATTATGGTGTAACGGTACTGCCGACCTTCAAGGGTCAACCATCCAAA
CCGTTCGTTGGCGTGCTGAGCGCAGGTATTAACGCCGCCAGTCCGAACAAAGAGCTGGCGAAAGAGTTCC
TCGAAAACTATCTGCTGACTGATGAAGGTCTGGAAGCGGTTAATAAAGACAAACCGCTGGGTGCCGTAGC
GCTGAAGTCTTACGAGGAAGAGTTGGCGAAAGATCCACGTATTGCCGCCACCATGGAAAACGCCCAGAAA
GGTGAAATCATGCCGAACATCCCGCAGATGTCCGCTTTCTGGTATGCCGTGCGTACTGCGGTGATCAACG
CCGCCAGCGGTCGTCAGACTGTCGATGAAGCCCTGAAAGACGCGCAGACTCGTATCACCAAGGGTGAAAA
TCTATACTTCCAAGGATCCGAAGAAGAAGAAGAAGAATATGTTGTGGAAAAAGTGCTGGATCGTCGCGTG
GTTAAAGGCAAAGTTGAATATTTATTAAAATGGGCAGGCTTTAGTGATGAAGATAATACCTGGGAACCGG
AAGAAAATCTGTTTTGTCCGGATCTGATTGCCGAATTTTTACAGTCACAGAAAACCGGCGGTGGCGGCTC
AGGCGGTGGCGGTAGCGAAGAAGAAGAAGAAGAATATGTGGTTGAAAAAGTGCTGGATCGTCGCGTTGTT
AAAGGTAAAGTTGAATATTTACTGAAATGGGCAGGCTTTAGTGATGAAGATAATACCTGGGAACCGGAAG
AAAATCTGTTTTGTCCGGATCTGATTGCCGAATTTCTACAAAGTCAGAAAACCGGCGGCGGTGGCTCAGG
TGGCGGTGGTAGCGAAGAAGAAGAAGAAGAATATGTGGTTGAAAAAGTGTTAGATCGTCGCGTGGTTAAA
GGCAAAGTTGAATATCTGCTGAAATGGGCCGGCTTTAGCGATGAAGATAATACCTGGGAACCGGAAGAAA
ATCTGTTTTGTCCGGATTTAATTGCCGAATTTTTACAGTCTCAGAAAACCTAA
